>Addgene plasmid #83285 | pTY07 | depositor full sequence | sequence record 158426 | full sequence
TGCAGCCTGAATATGGGCCAAACAGGATATCTGTGGTAAGCAGTTCCTGCCCCGGCTCAGGGCCAAGAAC
AGATGGAACAGCTGAATATGGGCCAAACAGGATATCTGTGGTAAGCAGTTCCTGCCCCGGCTCAGGGCCA
AGAACAGATGGTCCCCAGATGCGGTCCAGCCCTCAGCAGTTTCTAGAGAACCATCAGATGTTTCCAGGGT
GCCCCAAGGACCTGAAATGACCCTGTGCCTTATTTGAACTAACCAATCAGTTCGCTTCTCGCTTCTGTTC
GCGCGCTTCTGCTCCCCGAGCTCAATAAAAGAGCCCACAACCCCTCACTCGGGGCGCCAGTCCTCCGATT
GACTGAGTCGCCCGGGTACCCGTGTATCCAATAAACCCTCTTGCAGTTGCATCCGACTTGTGGTCTCGCT
GTTCCTTGGGAGGGTCTCCTCTGAGTGATTGACTACCCGTCAGCGGGGGTCTTTCATTTGGGGGCTCGTC
CGGGATCGGGAGACCCCTGCCCAGGGACCACCGACCCACCACCGGGAGGTAAGCTGGCCAGCAACTTATC
TGTGTCTGTCCGATTGTCTAGTGTCTATGACTGATTTTATGCGCCTGCGTCGGTACTAGTTAGCTAACTA
GCTCTGTATCTGGCGGACCCGTGGTGGAACTGACGAGTTCTGAACACCCGGCCGCAACCCTGGGAGACGT
CCCAGGGACTTTGGGGGCCGTTTTTGTGGCCCGACCTGAGGAAGGGAGTCGATGTGGAATCCGACCCCGT
CAGGATATGTGGTTCTGGTAGGAGACGAGAACCTAAAACAGTTCCCGCCTCCGTCTGAATTTTTGCTTTC
GGTTTGGAACCGAAGCCGCGCGTCTTGTCTGCTGCAGCATCGTTCTGTGTTGTCTCTGTCTGACTGTGTT
TCTGTATTTGTCTGAAAATTAGGGCCAGACTGTTACCACTCCCTTAAGTTTGACCTTAGATCACTGGAAA
GATGTCGAGCGGCTCGCTCACAACCAGTCGGTAGATGTCAAGAAGAGACGTTGGGTTACCTTCTGCTCTG
CAGAATGGCCAACCTTTAACGTCGGATGGCCGCGAGACGGCACCTTTAACCGAGACCTCATCACCCAGGT
TAAGATCAAGGTCTTTTCACCTGGCCCGCATGGACACCCAGACCAGGTCCCCTACATCGTGACCTGGGAA
GCCTTGGCTTTTGACCCCCCTCCCTGGGTCAAGCCCTTTGTACACCCTAAGCCTCCGCCTCCTCTTCTTC
CATCCGCGCCGTCTCTCCCCCTTGAACCTCCTCTTTCGACCCCGCCTCAATCCTCCCTTTATCCAGCCCT
CACTCCTTCTCTAGGCGCCGGCCGGATCCTCGCCACCATGGTGAGCAAGGGCGAGGAGAATAACATGGCC
ATCATCAAGGAGTTCATGCGCTTCAAGGTGCGCATGGAGGGCTCCGTGAACGGCCACGAGTTCGAGATCG
AGGGCGAGGGCGAGGGCCGCCCCTACGAGGGCTTTCAGACCGTTAAGCTGAAGGTGACCAAGGGTGGCCC
CCTGCCCTTCGCCTGGGACATCTTGTCCCCTCAGTTCACCTACGGCTCCAAGGCCTACGTGAAGCACCCC
GCCGACATCCCCGACTACCTCAAGCTGTCCTTCCCCGAGGGCTTCAAGTGGGAGCGCGTGATGAACTTCG
AGGACGGCGGCGTGGTGACCGTGACTCAGGACTCCTCCCTGCAGGACGGCGAGTTCATCTACAAGGTGAA
GCTGCGCGGCACCAACTTCCCCTCCGACGGCCCCGTAATGCAGAAGAAGACCATGGGCATGGAGGCCTCC
TCCGAGCGGATGTACCCCGAGGACGGCGCCCTGAAGGGCGAGGACAAGCTCAGGCTGAAGCTGAAGGACG
GCGGCCACTACACCTCCGAGGTCAAGACCACCTACAAGGCCAAGAAGCCCGTGCAGTTGCCCGGCGCCTA
CATCGTCGACATCAAGTTGGACATCACCTCCCACAACGAGGACTACACCATCGTGGAACAGTACGAACGC
GCCGAGGGCCGCCACTCCACCGGCGGCATGGACGAGCTGTACAAGGGAGGAACATCCTTCGCATCTGCAA
CGAAGTTATCAGTCGACACCATGGGCCCGCGCCGCCGGAGCCGAAAGCCCGAGGCCCCGAGGAGGCGCAG
CCCGAGCCCGACCCCGACCCCCGGCCCCTCCCGGCGGGGCCCCTCCTTAGGCGCTTCCTCCCATCAACAC
AGTCGGCGGAGACAAGGTTGGCTAAAGGAGATCCGAAAGCTTCAGAAGAGCACACACCTCTTGATAAGGA
AGCTGCCCTTCAGCCGCCTGGCAAGAGAAATATGTGTTAAATTCACTCGTGGTGTGGACTTCAATTGGCA
AGCCCAGGCCCTATTGGCCCTACAAGAGGCAGCAGAAGCATTTCTAGTTCATCTCTTTGAGGACGCCTAT
CTCCTCACCTTACATGCAGGCCGAGTTACTCTCTTCCCAAAGGATGTGCAACTGGCCCGGAGGATCCGGG
GCCTTGAGGAGGGACTCGGCTAAGATCTCGAGCTCAAGCTTCGAATTCGCCAGCACAGTGGTCGACCCTG
TGGAATGTGTGTCAGTTAGGGTGTGGAAAGTCCCCAGGCTCCCCAGCAGGCAGAAGTATGCAAAGCATGC
ATCTCAATTAGTCAGCAACCAGGTGTGGAAAGTCCCCAGGCTCCCCAGCAGGCAGAAGTATGCAAAGCAT
GCATCTCAATTAGTCAGCAACCATAGTCCCGCCCCTAACTCCGCCCATCCCGCCCCTAACTCCGCCCAGT
TCCGCCCATTCTCCGCCCCATGGCTGACTAATTTTTTTTATTTATGCAGAGGCCGAGGCCGCCTCGGCCT
CTGAGCTATTCCAGAAGTAGTGAGGAGGCTTTTTTGGAGGCCTAGGCTTTTGCAAAAAGCTTACCATGAC
CGAGTACAAGCCCACGGTGCGCCTCGCCACCCGCGACGACGTCCCCAGGGCCGTACGCACCCTCGCCGCC
GCGTTCGCCGACTACCCCGCCACGCGCCACACCGTCGATCCGGACCGCCACATCGAGCGGGTCACCGAGC
TGCAAGAACTCTTCCTCACGCGCGTCGGGCTCGACATCGGCAAGGTGTGGGTCGCGGACGACGGCGCCGC
GGTGGCGGTCTGGACCACGCCGGAGAGCGTCGAAGCGGGGGCGGTGTTCGCCGAGATCGGCCCGCGCATG
GCCGAGTTGAGCGGTTCCCGGCTGGCCGCGCAGCAACAGATGGAAGGCCTCCTGGCGCCGCACCGGCCCA
AGGAGCCCGCGTGGTTCCTGGCCACCGTCGGCGTCTCGCCCGACCACCAGGGCAAGGGTCTGGGCAGCGC
CGTCGTGCTCCCCGGAGTGGAGGCGGCCGAGCGCGCCGGGGTGCCCGCCTTCCTGGAGACCTCCGCGCCC
CGCAACCTCCCCTTCTACGAGCGGCTCGGCTTCACCGTCACCGCCGACGTCGAGTGCCCGAAGGACCGCG
CGACCTGGTGCATGACCCGCAAGCCCGGTGCCTGACGCCCGCCCCACGACCCGCAGCGCCCGACCGAAAG
GAGCGCACGACCCCATGCATCGATAAAATAAAAGATTTTATTTAGTCTCCAGAAAAAGGGGGGAATGAAA
GACCCCACCTGTAGGTTTGGCAAGCTAGCTTAAGTAACGCCATTTTGCAAGGCATGGAAAAATACATAAC
TGAGAATAGAGAAGTTCAGATCAAGGTCAGGAACAGATGGAACAGCTGAATATGGGCCAAACAGGATATC
TGTGGTAAGCAGTTCCTGCCCCGGCTCAGGGCCAAGAACAGATGGAACAGCTGAATATGGGCCAAACAGG
ATATCTGTGGTAAGCAGTTCCTGCCCCGGCTCAGGGCCAAGAACAGATGGTCCCCAGATGCGGTCCAGCC
CTCAGCAGTTTCTAGAGAACCATCAGATGTTTCCAGGGTGCCCCAAGGACCTGAAATGACCCTGTGCCTT
ATTTGAACTAACCAATCAGTTCGCTTCTCGCTTCTGTTCGCGCGCTTCTGCTCCCCGAGCTCAATAAAAG
AGCCCACAACCCCTCACTCGGGGCGCCAGTCCTCCGATTGACTGAGTCGCCCGGGTACCCGTGTATCCAA
TAAACCCTCTTGCAGTTGCATCCGACTTGTGGTCTCGCTGTTCCTTGGGAGGGTCTCCTCTGAGTGATTG
ACTACCCGTCAGCGGGGGTCTTTCATTTCCGACTTGTGGTCTCGCTGCCTTGGGAGGGTCTCCTCTGAGT
GATTGACTACCCGTCAGCGGGGGTCTTCACATGCAGCATGTATCAAAATTAATTTGGTTTTTTTTCTTAA
GTATTTACATTAAATGGCCATAGTTGCATTAATGAATCGGCCAACGCGCGGGGAGAGGCGGTTTGCGTAT
TGGCGCTCTTCCGCTTCCTCGCTCACTGACTCGCTGCGCTCGGTCGTTCGGCTGCGGCGAGCGGTATCAG
CTCACTCAAAGGCGGTAATACGGTTATCCACAGAATCAGGGGATAACGCAGGAAAGAACATGTGAGCAAA
AGGCCAGCAAAAGGCCAGGAACCGTAAAAAGGCCGCGTTGCTGGCGTTTTTCCATAGGCTCCGCCCCCCT
GACGAGCATCACAAAAATCGACGCTCAAGTCAGAGGTGGCGAAACCCGACAGGACTATAAAGATACCAGG
CGTTTCCCCCTGGAAGCTCCCTCGTGCGCTCTCCTGTTCCGACCCTGCCGCTTACCGGATACCTGTCCGC
CTTTCTCCCTTCGGGAAGCGTGGCGCTTTCTCATAGCTCACGCTGTAGGTATCTCAGTTCGGTGTAGGTC
GTTCGCTCCAAGCTGGGCTGTGTGCACGAACCCCCCGTTCAGCCCGACCGCTGCGCCTTATCCGGTAACT
ATCGTCTTGAGTCCAACCCGGTAAGACACGACTTATCGCCACTGGCAGCAGCCACTGGTAACAGGATTAG
CAGAGCGAGGTATGTAGGCGGTGCTACAGAGTTCTTGAAGTGGTGGCCTAACTACGGCTACACTAGAAGG
ACAGTATTTGGTATCTGCGCTCTGCTGAAGCCAGTTACCTTCGGAAAAAGAGTTGGTAGCTCTTGATCCG
GCAAACAAACCACCGCTGGTAGCGGTGGTTTTTTTGTTTGCAAGCAGCAGATTACGCGCAGAAAAAAAGG
ATCTCAAGAAGATCCTTTGATCTTTTCTACGGGGTCTGACGCTCAGTGGAACGAAAACTCACGTTAAGGG
ATTTTGGTCATGAGATTATCAAAAAGGATCTTCACCTAGATCCTTTTAAATTAAAAATGAAGTTTGCGGC
CGCAAATCAATCTAAAGTATATATGAGTAAACTTGGTCTGACAGTTACCAATGCTTAATCAGTGAGGCAC
CTATCTCAGCGATCTGTCTATTTCGTTCATCCATAGTTGCCTGACTCCCCGTCGTGTAGATAACTACGAT
ACGGGAGGGCTTACCATCTGGCCCCAGTGCTGCAATGATACCGCGAGACCCACGCTCACCGGCTCCAGAT
TTATCAGCAATAAACCAGCCAGCCGGAAGGGCCGAGCGCAGAAGTGGTCCTGCAACTTTATCCGCCTCCA
TCCAGTCTATTAATTGTTGCCGGGAAGCTAGAGTAAGTAGTTCGCCAGTTAATAGTTTGCGCAACGTTGT
TGCCATTGCTACAGGCATCGTGGTGTCACGCTCGTCGTTTGGTATGGCTTCATTCAGCTCCGGTTCCCAA
CGATCAAGGCGAGTTACATGATCCCCCATGTTGTGCAAAAAAGCGGTTAGCTCCTTCGGTCCTCCGATCG
TTGTCAGAAGTAAGTTGGCCGCAGTGTTATCACTCATGGTTATGGCAGCACTGCATAATTCTCTTACTGT
CATGCCATCCGTAAGATGCTTTTCTGTGACTGGTGAGTACTCAACCAAGTCATTCTGAGAATAGTGTATG
CGGCGACCGAGTTGCTCTTGCCCGGCGTCAACACGGGATAATACCGCGCCACATAGCAGAACTTTAAAAG
TGCTCATCATTGGAAAACGTTCTTCGGGGCGAAAACTCTCAAGGATCTTACCGCTGTTGAGATCCAGTTC
GATGTAACCCACTCGTGCACCCAACTGATCTTCAGCATCTTTTACTTTCACCAGCGTTTCTGGGTGAGCA
AAAACAGGAAGGCAAAATGCCGCAAAAAAGGGAATAAGGGCGACACGGAAATGTTGAATACTCATACTCT
TCCTTTTTCAATATTATTGAAGCATTTATCAGGGTTATTGTCTCATGAGCGGATACATATTTGAATGTAT
TTAGAAAAATAAACAAATAGGGGTTCCGCGCACATTTCCCCGAAAAGTGCCAC
Features (pLannotate 1.2.2; 14 found; start..end, strand, type, name):
      7..476     +  LTR            LTR: long terminal repeat from Moloney murine leukemia virus
    600..874     +  misc_feature   MESV Ψ (fragment): packaging signal of murine embryonic stem cell virus
    933..1349    +  CDS            gag (truncated): truncated Moloney murine leukemia virus (MMLV) gag gene lacking the start codon
   1368..2075    +  CDS            LSSmOrange: LSSmOrange is a basic (constitutively fluorescent) long stokes shift fluorescent protein published in 2012, derived from Discosoma sp.. It has moderate acid sensitivity.
   2121..2540    +  CDS            CENPA: CENPA_HUMAN - Experimental evidence at protein level: Swiss-Prot protein existence level 1. Histone H3-like nucleosomal protein that is specifically found in centromeric nucleosomes (PubMed:7962047, PubMed:9024683, PubMed:11756469, PubMed:14667408, PubMed:15702419, PubMed:15475964, PubMed:15282608, PubMed:17651496, PubMed:19114591, PubMed:27499292, PubMed:20739937). Replaces conventional H3 in the nucleosome core of centromeric chromatin at the inner plate of the kinetochore (PubMed:18072184). The presence of CENPA subtly modifies the nucleosome structure and the way DNA is wrapped around the
   2543..2568    +  misc_feature   MCS (fragment): multiple cloning site
   2597..2926    +  promoter       SV40 promoter: SV40 enhancer and early promoter
   2936..3535    +  CDS            PuroR: puromycin N-acetyltransferase; pac from Streptomyces; confers resistance to puromycin
   3634..4227    +  LTR            LTR: long terminal repeat from Moloney murine leukemia virus
   4236..4282    +  LTR            5' LTR (truncated) (fragment): truncated long terminal repeat from Moloney murine sarcoma virus
   4365..4413    -  CDS            lacI (fragment): lac repressor; lacI; The lac repressor binds to the lac operator to inhibit transcription in E. coli. This inhibition can be relieved by adding lactose or isopropyl-β-D-thiogalactopyranoside (IPTG).
   4599..5187    -  rep_origin     ori: high-copy-number ColE1/pMB1/pBR322/pUC origin of replication
   5365..6225    -  CDS            AmpR: β-lactamase; bla; confers resistance to ampicillin, carbenicillin, and related antibiotics
   6226..6330    -  promoter       AmpR promoter: bla
