[The description below was written by a language model from this plasmid's Addgene catalogue record and pLannotate feature annotations shown in this document.]
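Description:
pTY07 is a gammaretroviral mammalian expression vector built on the pBABE-puro backbone, encoding human centromere protein A (CENP-A, the centromere-specific histone H3 variant) fused at its N terminus to the long-Stokes-shift orange fluorescent protein LSSmOrange. The depositor's full sequence is 6,353 nt. In bacteria the plasmid is maintained through a high-copy ColE1/pUC-type origin and selected with ampicillin via the β-lactamase gene and its native promoter.

The retroviral cassette is flanked by Moloney murine leukemia virus long terminal repeats. Downstream of the 5′ LTR lie a packaging signal (Ψ) and a truncated gag segment lacking its start codon, which together allow the transcribed genome to be encapsidated when packaging functions are supplied in trans. No separate internal promoter is annotated upstream of the fusion, so LSSmOrange-CENP-A is presumably transcribed from the 5′ LTR, as is usual for pBABE vectors. The LSSmOrange coding sequence is followed, after a short unannotated gap that presumably acts as a linker, by the CENPA open reading frame. Downstream, an SV40 enhancer/early promoter drives puromycin N-acetyltransferase, allowing selection of stably transduced mammalian cells. The catalogued insert size of 1,684 bp is larger than both the annotated fusion region and the difference between the stated total and backbone sizes; the record does not explain this.

The construct is suited to generating stable cell lines in which centromeres and kinetochores are marked by fluorescent CENP-A. The associated publication concerns NDC80 binding and tension-dependent kinetochore–microtubule attachment, suggesting it served as a kinetochore position marker in live-cell imaging.
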