Addgene plasmid #83285: pTY07
Purpose: human CENP-A N-terminally labeled with LSSmOrange
Depositing lab: Daniel Needleman. Depositing organization: Harvard University. Publication: Measuring NDC80 binding reveals the molecular basis of tension-dependent kinetochore-microtubule attachments. Yoo TY, Choi JM, Conway W, Yu CH, Pappu RV, Needleman DJ. Elife. 2018 Jul 25;7. pii: 36392. doi: 10.7554/eLife.36392. 36392 PubMed 30044223.
Backbone
  Vector backbone: pBABE-puro
  Backbone size w/o insert (bp): 5168
  Total vector size (bp): 6353
  Vector type: Mammalian Expression, Retroviral
  Selectable markers: Puromycin
Growth in bacteria
  Bacterial resistance: Ampicillin, 100 μg/mL
  Growth temperature: 37°C
  Growth strain: NEB Stable
  Copy number: High Copy
Gene/Insert
  Gene/Insert name: centromere protein A (alt name: CENPA)
  Species: H. sapiens (human)
  Insert size (bp): 1684
  GenBank ID: NC_000002.12
  Entrez Gene: CENPA (a.k.a. CENP-A, CenH3)
  Tag / fusion protein: LSSmOrange (N terminal on insert)
  Cloning method: Gibson Cloning
  Sequencing primers: 5′ CTTTATCCAGCCCTCAC; 3′ ACCCTAACTGACACACATTCC
Terms and licenses: Academic/Nonprofit Terms; Industry Terms: Not Available to Industry
How to cite: pTY07 was a gift from Daniel Needleman (Addgene plasmid # 83285 ; http://n2t.net/addgene:83285 ; RRID:Addgene_83285)
