>Addgene plasmid #83285 | pTY07 | addgene partial sequence | sequence record 160220 | pBABE5 5'-CTTTATCCAGCCCTCAC-3'
CATGGTGAGCAAGGGCGAGGAGAATAACATGGCCATCATCAAGGAGTTCATGCGCTTCAAGGTGCGCATG
GAGGGCTCCGTGAACGGCCACGAGTTCGAGATCGAGGGCGAGGGCGAGGGCCGCCCCTACGAGGGCTTTC
AGACCGTTAAGCTGAAGGTGACCAAGGGTGGCCCCCTGCCCTTCGCCTGGGACATCTTGTCCCCTCAGTT
CACCTACGGCTCCAAGGCCTACGTGAAGCACCCCGCCGACATCCCCGACTACCTCAAGCTGTCCTTCCCC
GAGGGCTTCAAGTGGGAGCGCGTGATGAACTTCGAGGACGGCGGCGTGGTGACCGTGACTCAGGACTCCT
CCCTGCAGGACGGCGAGTTCATCTACAAGGTGAAGCTGCGCGGCACCAACTTCCCCTCCGACGGCCCCGT
AATGCAGAAGAAGACCATGGGCATGGAGGCCTCCTCCGAGCGGATGTACCCCGAGGACGGCGCCCTGAAG
GGCGAGGACAAGCTCAGGCTGAAGCTGAAGGACGGCGGCCACTACACCTCCGAGGTCAAGACCACCTACA
AGGCCAAGAAGCCCGTGCAGTTGCCCGGCGCCTACATCGTCGACATCAAGTTGGACATCACCTCCCACAA
CGAGGACTACACCATCGTGGAACAGTACGAACGCGCCGAGGGCCGCCACTCCACCGGCGGCATGGACGAG
CTGTACAAGGGAGGAACATCCTTCGCATCTGCAACGAAGTTATCAGTCGACACCATGGGCCCGCGCCGCC
GGAGCCGAAAGCCCGAGGCCCCGAGGAGGCGCAGCCCGAGCCCGACCCCGACC
