>Addgene plasmid #83285 | pTY07 | addgene partial sequence | sequence record 160221 | pBABE3 5'-ACCCTAACTGACACACATTCC-3'
TTCGAAGCTTGAGCTCGAGATCTTAGCCGAGTCCCTCCTCAAGGCCCCGGATCCTCCGGGCCAGTTGCAC
ATCCTTTGGGAAGAGAGTAACTCGGCCTGCATGTAAGGTGAGGAGATAGGCGTCCTCAAAGAGATGAACT
AGAAATGCTTCTGCTGCCTCTTGTAGGGCCAATAGGGCCTGGGCTTGCCAATTGAAGTCCACACCACGAG
TGAATTTAACACATATTTCTCTTGCCAGGCGGCTGAAGGGCAGCTTCCTTATCAAGAGGTGTGTGCTCTT
CTGAAGCTTTCGGATCTCCTTTAGCCAACCTTGTCTCCGCCGACTGTGTTGATGGGAGGAAGCGCCTAAG
GAGGGGCCCCGCCGGGAGGGGCCGGGGGTCGGGGTCGGGCTCGGGCTGCGCCTCCTCGGGGCCTCGGGCT
TTCGGCTCCGGCGGCGCGGGCCCATGGTGTCGACTGATAACTTCGTTGCAGATGCGAAGGATGTTCCTCC
CTTGTACAGCTCGTCCATGCCGCCGGTGGAGTGGCGGCCCTCGGCGCGTTCGTACTGTTCCACGATGGTG
TAGTCCTCGTTGTGGGAGGTGATGTCCAACTTGATGTCGACGATGTAGGCGCCGGGCAACTGCACGGGCT
TCTTGGCCTTGTAGGTGGTCTTGACCTCGGAGGTGTAGTGGCCGCCGTCCTTCAGCTTCAGCCTGAGCTT
GTCCTCGCCCTTCAGGGCGCCGTCCTCGGGGTACATCCGCTCGGAGGAGGCCTCCATGCCCATGGTCTTC
TTCTGCATTACGGG
